Addgene plasmid #153549: Donor-PIGA-NeoR
Purpose: Used as a donor vector for the targeted knock-in of a PIGA mutation. This plasmid carries a neomycin resistance gene cassette
Depositing lab: Hiroyuki Konishi. Depositing organization: Aichi Medical University. Publication: Tandem Paired Nicking Promotes Precise Genome Editing with Scarce Interference by p53. Hyodo T, Rahman ML, Karnan S, Ito T, Toyoda A, Ota A, Wahiduzzaman M, Tsuzuki S, Okada Y, Hosokawa Y, Konishi H. Cell Rep. 2020 Jan 28;30(4):1195-1207.e7. doi: 10.1016/j.celrep.2019.12.064. PubMed 31995758.
Backbone
  Vector backbone: pAAV-2Aneo v2 (Addgene #80033)
  Backbone manufacturer: Konishi lab
  Backbone size w/o insert (bp): 4499
  Total vector size (bp): 6509
  Modifications to backbone: N/A
  Vector type: AAV, Cre/Lox ; Donor plasmid/Targeting vector
  Selectable markers: Neomycin (select with G418) ; NeoR/KanR
Growth in bacteria
  Bacterial resistance: Ampicillin, 100 μg/mL
  Growth temperature: 37°C
  Growth strain: NEB Stable
  Copy number: Unknown
Gene/Insert
  Gene/Insert name: mutant PIGA (a 1,991-bp fragment from intron 5 and exon 6 with a 3-bp mutation in exon 6), divided into 5' and 3' arms (alt name: N/A)
  Species: H. sapiens (human)
  Insert size (bp): 1991
  Mutation: a 3-bp mutation in exon 6
  Promoter: No promoter
  Tag / fusion protein: N/A
  Cloning method: Restriction Enzyme; 5′ cloning site XbaI for 5' arm cloning (not destroyed); 3′ cloning site XhoI for 3' arm cloning (not destroyed)
  Sequencing primers: 5′ -; 3′ -
Terms and licenses: Academic/Nonprofit Terms; Industry Terms: Not Available to Industry
How to cite: Donor-PIGA-NeoR was a gift from Hiroyuki Konishi (Addgene plasmid # 153549 ; http://n2t.net/addgene:153549 ; RRID:Addgene_153549)
