[The description below was written by a language model from this plasmid's Addgene catalogue record and pLannotate feature annotations shown in this document.]
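Description:
Donor-PIGA-NeoR is an AAV-format gene-targeting donor plasmid built on the pAAV-2Aneo v2 backbone and intended for knock-in of a defined mutation into the human PIGA locus. It is maintained in E. coli through a high-copy ColE1/pUC-type origin with ampicillin resistance (AmpR under its own bla promoter), and it also carries an f1 phage origin. AAV2 inverted terminal repeats flank the targeting cassette. One is annotated as intact and the other only as short fragments, which may reflect how difficult ITRs are to read in sequencing. The catalogue lists a total size of 6,509 bp, slightly larger than the 6,479-nt sequenced record.

The payload is a 1,991-bp human PIGA genomic fragment spanning intron 5 and exon 6, with a 3-bp mutation in exon 6. It is split into a 5' arm and a 3' arm that serve as homology arms. The feature table detects PIGA coding sequence only downstream of the selection cassette, which places exon 6 in the 3' arm; the upstream arm is unannotated, consistent with intronic sequence. Between the arms lies a loxP-flanked cassette containing a chimeric intron, a NeoR/KanR coding sequence and an SV40 polyadenylation signal. No promoter is recorded or annotated, so neomycin resistance presumably depends on transcription from the targeted locus after correct integration, a promoter-trap arrangement that favours G418 selection of true targeting events. The two loxP sites are in the same orientation, so Cre can later excise the marker. A short hit labelled p21 next to the second loxP is likely an incidental match. The associated work concerns precise genome editing by tandem paired nicking.
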