Features (pLannotate 1.2.2; 19 found; start..end, strand, type, name):
     12..39      +  repeat_region  AAV2 ITR (fragment): inverted terminal repeat of adeno-associated virus serotype 2 inverted
     68..95      +  repeat_region  AAV2 ITR (fragment): inverted terminal repeat of adeno-associated virus serotype 2 inverted
   1051..1068    +  misc_feature   MCS (fragment): pBluescript multiple cloning site
   1069..1102    +  protein_bind   loxP: Cre-mediated recombination occurs in the 8-bp core sequence (GCATACAT). Cre recombinase
   1145..1374    +  intron         chimeric intron: chimera between introns from adenovirus and immunoglobulin heavy chain genes
   1476..2265    +  CDS            NeoR/KanR (fragment): aminoglycoside phosphotransferase from Tn5; aph(3')-II (or nptII); confers resistance to neomycin, kanamycin, and G418 (Geneticin®)
   2287..2421    -  polyA_signal   SV40 poly(A) signal: SV40 polyadenylation signal
   2487..2517    +  CDS            p21 (fragment): human cyclin-dependent kinase inhibitor 1A; Homo sapiens CDKN1A; mediates p53-dependent arrest in the G1 phase of the cell cycle
   2518..2551    +  protein_bind   loxP: Cre-mediated recombination occurs in the 8-bp core sequence (GCATACAT). Cre recombinase
   2584..2622    +  misc_feature   MCS (fragment): pBluescript multiple cloning site
   2648..2914    +  CDS            PIGA (fragment): PIGA_HUMAN - Experimental evidence at protein level: Swiss-Prot protein existence level 1. Catalytic subunit of the glycosylphosphatidylinositol-N- acetylglucosaminyltransferase (GPI-GnT) complex that catalyzes the transfer of N-acetylglucosamine from UDP-N-acetylglucosamine to phosphatidylinositol and participates in the first step of GPI biosynthesis. From Homo sapiens (Human).
   3742..3882    +  repeat_region  AAV2 ITR: inverted terminal repeat of adeno-associated virus serotype 2 inverted
   3887..3938    -  misc_feature   bom (fragment): basis of mobility region from pBR322
   3957..4412    +  rep_origin     f1 ori (sequence partly withheld): f1 bacteriophage origin of replication; arrow indicates direction of (+) strand synthesis
   4413..4462    -  misc_feature   bom (fragment): basis of mobility region from pBR322
   4564..4599    -  CDS            rop (fragment): Rop protein, which maintains plasmids at low copy number; rop
   4694..4798    +  promoter       AmpR promoter: bla
   4799..5659    +  CDS            AmpR: β-lactamase; bla; confers resistance to ampicillin, carbenicillin, and related antibiotics
   5830..6418    +  rep_origin     ori: high-copy-number ColE1/pMB1/pBR322/pUC origin of replication
>Addgene plasmid #153549 | Donor-PIGA-NeoR | addgene full sequence | sequence record 319273 | Addgene NGS Result
CCTGCAGGCAGCTGCGCGCTCGCTCGCTCACTGAGGCCGCCCGGGCGTCGGGCGACCTTTGGTCGCCCGG
CCTCAGTGAGCGAGCGAGCGCGCAGAGAGGGAGTGGCCAACTCCATCACTAGGGGTTCCTGCGGCCGAGC
TCGCTAGCACGCGTGCGGCCGCTCTAGAGGCTGTTGACCTGTACAACATGCACTGCATGTTATAACTTCC
TTGAGTTCAAAAGGAGACGGTTTAAAGGTCTAATATATGAGACTAAGCACAAGTAATACTCAAATTACAA
AATATGAATGTTGGCCCATTTGATGTGTTCTGAACAAGTATGTTTAAAGATCTTCGTTTTTTGATATTTT
AGAGCTTAGTACTTAGCAGTGTTTTAAAAAGCAAGCCACCTACTTGCTCAGCAAAAAACGTTATTTCATT
TGCCAGCATTTGACCTATACTATCTACTGAAATTTCCCCCATCTCTTTATCTTCTTTTATTTGAAATCCA
TGAAATGCTTCTGCATGTCCTCACCATCCATGCTCAGCAACATGTACAGCCTCATGTGGCTGTTGAAAGA
GGAGGCTCTGTGTTCCCAGAAGTATGCTAGATTGTAGCTCTCTGCTTGTGGTTGATGTCTGCCAGATGCC
GGTGAGAGCATCTCAGCTTAGTCAAGGAATCTTCAAAGGCAAATCCTGCTTCAGTACTGCTGAAGTCACT
GCTGAATTAAATATTGACCCTACAGTGGTGACCCCAAAAGCTGTTCAGACTTTGCGGGACTTTGGAATTC
TAGTAGTTGGCTAAAATTGATGGTGACTCCCTAGGGGAGAGGAACTGTGGCTTATTCTTTGTATCACACA
GCCTCTAGCCCGGTGTCTTGCCCAGAATAAGTACCCAATAAGTTTTGAATCAAATGGCAATAATTATCGT
GATTAAGTTCATTAAGGATATCATTACTATGACAACAACAACAAAACACAAGCAACTTTTGTTTGTATTT
GTTTATAAAATGTTCCTGCAGGATCGGGTCATTGTTTATCATGGGACAGGTGATGGGGTGATGGGTGAAA
TCTAGAACTAGTGGATCCATAACTTCGTATAGCATACATTATACGAAGTTATGGAATTTACCCAATTCGC
TGTCTGCGAGGGCCAGCTGTTGGGGTGAGTACTCCCTCTCAAAAGCGGGCATGACTTCTGCGCTAAGATT
GTCAGTTTCCAAAAACGAGGAGGATTTGATATTCACCTGGCCCGCGGTGATGCCTTTGAGGGTGGCCGCG
TCCATCTGGTCAGAAAAGACAATCTTTTTGTTGTCAAGCTTGAGGTGTGGCAGGCTTGAGATCTGGCCAT
ACACTTGAGTGACAATGACATCCACTTTGCCTTTCTCTCCACAGGTGTCCACTCCCAGGTCCAACTGCAT
TCCGGACTGTACAGAGGGCAGAGGAAGTCTTCTAACATGCGGTGACGTGGAGGAGAATCCCGGCCCAACC
ATGGCTGAACAAGATGGATTGCACGCAGGTTCTCCGGCCGCTTGGGTGGAGAGGCTATTCGGCTATGACT
GGGCACAACAGACAATCGGCTGCTCTGATGCCGCCGTGTTCCGGCTGTCAGCGCAGGGGCGCCCGGTTCT
TTTTGTCAAGACCGACCTGTCCGGTGCCCTGAATGAACTGCAGGACGAGGCAGCGCGGCTATCGTGGCTG
GCCACGACGGGCGTTCCTTGCGCAGCTGTGCTCGACGTTGTCACTGAAGCGGGAAGGGACTGGCTGCTAT
TGGGCGAAGTGCCGGGGCAGGATCTCCTGTCATCTCACCTTGCTCCTGCCGAGAAAGTATCCATCATGGC
TGATGCAATGCGGCGGCTGCATACGCTTGATCCGGCTACCTGCCCATTCGACCACCAAGCGAAACATCGC
ATCGAGCGAGCACGTACTCGGATGGAAGCCGGTCTTGTCGATCAGGATGATCTGGACGAAGAGCATCAGG
GGCTCGCGCCAGCCGAACTGTTCGCCAGGCTCAAGGCGCGCATGCCCGACGGCGAGGATCTCGTCGTGAC
CCATGGCGATGCCTGCTTGCCGAATATCATGGTGGAAAATGGCCGCTTTTCTGGATTCATCGACTGTGGC
CGGCTGGGTGTGGCGGACCGCTATCAGGACATAGCGTTGGCTACCCGTGATATTGCTGAAGAGCTTGGCG
GCGAATGGGCTGACCGCTTCCTCGTGCTTTACGGTATCGCCGCTCCCGATTCGCAGCGCATCGCCTTCTA
TCGCCTTCTTGACGAGTTCTTCTGAGCGGGACTCTGGGGTTCGGGGGATCCAGACATGATAAGATACATT
GATGAGTTTGGACAAACCACAACTAGAATGCAGTGAAAAAAATGCTTTATTTGTGAAATTTGTGATGCTA
TTGCTTTATTTGTAACCATTATAAGCTGCAATAAACAAGTTAACAACAACAATTGCATTCATTTTATGTT
TCAGGTTCAGGGGGAGGTGTGGGAGGTTTTTTCTAGGGGGCCCCGGCGAGGCCGGGATGAGTTGGGAATA
ACTTCGTATAGCATACATTATACGAAGTTATCCAAATTTTAAGGTACCACTGTGCATATGTATGAATTCG
ATATCAAGCTTATCGATACCGTCGACCTCGAGTGCTCACACTTGGCTTCTCTCCCTCCAGGTATATGACT
AGATATCAGTGGAAGCTGTGTTGCCAATGGACAAACGACTGGACAGACTTATTTCTCACTGCGGCCCAGT
AACAGGCTACATCTTTGCTTTGTTGGCAGTTTTCAACTTCCTCTTCCTCATTTTCTTGAGATGGATGACT
CCAGATTCTATCATTGATGTTGCAATAGATGCCACTGGGCCACGGGGTGCCTGGACTAATAACTATTCTC
ACAGTAAAAGAGGGGGTGAGAATAATGAGATATCTGAAACCAGGTAGAAGGAAGCCTAGATTGTAAGATT
TTAAACATTTGTAATAGTTCTATAAAGACTATGGAAAATAACCTTGCTTTTGGGGGGTTTTTGTTTTTTT
AGAGTTAATTTAGTAAGTTATGCTACCTCTATATCATTCAATATTTTCTGTTGAGGAAAGATAAAAATGT
ATGCAATTCCTGAGTGTAGAAACTTCTTGCACTTATTTAAAATTTAGGAGAGAACATTTAAGCCACTCAG
GTATGCAATTTTTCAGACTACTGAAATCCCTGTAGCAGAGATGTTTTAACATTATATTTTGAGAGCTTTG
GGTGCTGAAGGGCCAAACGTTTTCTGGGCATTTTTTGGCCAGTTTTTAATGTAACACCATTAGACACTCA
CCAGATGTTTACAAGTTTTCTTTAGGGGAACTACAACAATTATATGAACTGTTTTATATCATGTTCATAT
ACATTTATTAGGAATCTAAATCATGTCTTTGAACATTTATTAGGTTCACTCAGTAGGTGTTACATGTAAT
TAACAGGTTCCTTGAGTAAGATAGTCCATCAGTTACCAGCACATTTTGAACCCCTGCTCTGTGTAGAATG
TTGAACTAGATGCTTCCCGCCATTAAGGACCAGGGGTGCATTCACTCTTTGTTTACCATTCAAATGGCTT
ACTTCATCATAATTGTGGTTGATATGAGATCAATATCCAACATGCCAAAAATGCTCATGCCAGTTAATGC
CAGGAAAAAAATCACCGACACACTACTAGTACTTTGTTCCTGTTGTATGCATTCTCCTAGGTAGAGCCTC
CATCTTCAGTTGTGTTTGTGCTCGAGGCCGCAGGAACCCCTAGTGATGGAGTTGGCCACTCCCTCTCTGC
GCGCTCGCTCGCTCACTGAGGCCGGGCGACCAAAGGTCGCCCGACGCCCGGGCTTTGCCCGGGCGGCCTC
AGTGAGCGAGCGAGCGCGCAGCTGCCTGCAGGGGCGCCTGATGCGGTATTTTCTCCTTACGCATCTGTGC
GGTATTTCACACCGCATA
[95 nt withheld, positions 3939-4033]
T
[46 nt withheld, positions 4035-4080]
C
[141 nt withheld, positions 4082-4222]
CCTTTGACGTTGGAGTCCACGTTCTTT
[37 nt withheld, positions 4250-4286]
ACTCTATCTCGGGCTATTCTTTTGATTTATAAGGGATTTTGCCGATTTCGGTCTATTGGTTAAAAAATGA
GCTGATTTAACAAAAATTTAACGCGAATTTTAACAAAATATTAACGTTTACAATTTTATGGTGCACTCTC
AGTACAATCTGCTCTGATGCCGCATAGTTAAGCCAGCCCCGACACCCGCCAACACCCGCTGACGCGCCCT
GACGGGCTTGTCTGCTCCCGGCATCCGCTTACAGACAAGCTGTGACCGTCTCCGGGAGCTGCATGTGTCA
GAGGTTTTCACCGTCATCACCGAAACGCGCGAGACGAAAGGGCCTCGTGATACGCCTATTTTTATAGGTT
AATGTCATGATAATAATGGTTTCTTAGACGTCAGGTGGCACTTTTCGGGGAAATGTGCGCGGAACCCCTA
TTTGTTTATTTTTCTAAATACATTCAAATATGTATCCGCTCATGAGACAATAACCCTGATAAATGCTTCA
ATAATATTGAAAAAGGAAGAGTATGAGTATTCAACATTTCCGTGTCGCCCTTATTCCCTTTTTTGCGGCA
TTTTGCCTTCCTGTTTTTGCTCACCCAGAAACGCTGGTGAAAGTAAAAGATGCTGAAGATCAGTTGGGTG
CACGAGTGGGTTACATCGAACTGGATCTCAACAGCGGTAAGATCCTTGAGAGTTTTCGCCCCGAAGAACG
TTTTCCAATGATGAGCACTTTTAAAGTTCTGCTATGTGGCGCGGTATTATCCCGTATTGACGCCGGGCAA
GAGCAACTCGGTCGCCGCATACACTATTCTCAGAATGACTTGGTTGAGTACTCACCAGTCACAGAAAAGC
ATCTTACGGATGGCATGACAGTAAGAGAATTATGCAGTGCTGCCATAACCATGAGTGATAACACTGCGGC
CAACTTACTTCTGACAACGATCGGAGGACCGAAGGAGCTAACCGCTTTTTTGCACAACATGGGGGATCAT
GTAACTCGCCTTGATCGTTGGGAACCGGAGCTGAATGAAGCCATACCAAACGACGAGCGTGACACCACGA
TGCCTGTAGCAATGGCAACAACGTTGCGCAAACTATTAACTGGCGAACTACTTACTCTAGCTTCCCGGCA
ACAATTAATAGACTGGATGGAGGCGGATAAAGTTGCAGGACCACTTCTGCGCTCGGCCCTTCCGGCTGGC
TGGTTTATTGCTGATAAATCTGGAGCCGGTGAGCGTGGGTCTCGCGGTATCATTGCAGCACTGGGGCCAG
ATGGTAAGCCCTCCCGTATCGTAGTTATCTACACGACGGGGAGTCAGGCAACTATGGATGAACGAAATAG
ACAGATCGCTGAGATAGGTGCCTCACTGATTAAGCATTGGTAACTGTCAGACCAAGTTTACTCATATATA
CTTTAGATTGATTTAAAACTTCATTTTTAATTTAAAAGGATCTAGGTGAAGATCCTTTTTGATAATCTCA
TGACCAAAATCCCTTAACGTGAGTTTTCGTTCCACTGAGCGTCAGACCCCGTAGAAAAGATCAAAGGATC
TTCTTGAGATCCTTTTTTTCTGCGCGTAATCTGCTGCTTGCAAACAAAAAAACCACCGCTACCAGCGGTG
GTTTGTTTGCCGGATCAAGAGCTACCAACTCTTTTTCCGAAGGTAACTGGCTTCAGCAGAGCGCAGATAC
CAAATACTGTTCTTCTAGTGTAGCCGTAGTTAGGCCACCACTTCAAGAACTCTGTAGCACCGCCTACATA
CCTCGCTCTGCTAATCCTGTTACCAGTGGCTGCTGCCAGTGGCGATAAGTCGTGTCTTACCGGGTTGGAC
TCAAGACGATAGTTACCGGATAAGGCGCAGCGGTCGGGCTGAACGGGGGGTTCGTGCACACAGCCCAGCT
TGGAGCGAACGACCTACACCGAACTGAGATACCTACAGCGTGAGCTATGAGAAAGCGCCACGCTTCCCGA
AGGGAGAAAGGCGGACAGGTATCCGGTAAGCGGCAGGGTCGGAACAGGAGAGCGCACGAGGGAGCTTCCA
GGGGGAAACGCCTGGTATCTTTATAGTCCTGTCGGGTTTCGCCACCTCTGACTTGAGCGTCGATTTTTGT
GATGCTCGTCAGGGGGGCGGAGCCTATGGAAAAACGCCAGCAACGCGGCCTTTTTACGGTTCCTGGCCTT
TTGCTGGCCTTTTGCTCACATGT
